>Addgene plasmid #41383 | mRIP3 GFP D161N | addgene partial sequence | sequence record 55950 | EGFP-N 5'-CGTCGCCGTCCAGCTCGACCAG-3'
GCTCCTCGCCCTTGCTCACCATGGTGGCGACCGGTGGATCCCGGGCCCGCGGTACCGTCGACTGCAGAAT
TCGCTTGTGGAAGGGCTGCCAGCCCCTACCCCTGCCGAACTGTGCTTGGTCATACTTGGCCGAACTTGAG
GCAGTAGTTCTTGGTGGTGCTACCAAGGAGTTGTAGTTCCCAATCTGCACTTCAGAACAGTTGTTGAAGA
CGAGAGCCGGTGGCCCTGTCATTGGATTCGGTGGGGTCCAGGGATACCAAGGAGTGCCGTGTCTTCCATC
TCCCTGATTCCTTTGGGGGTGAGGACCGGGAGTCTCAGTAAAGACTGGCCCAGGTGTTGTGCCTCTGAAG
GGTAAAGTATGTGGAATCTGAGGAGTGCCAGCCACGGGGTCAGAAGATGTCCTTGCTGGTGTGGCAGGCC
CAACTGATGTGTCCTGTGCTTGCCTCTCAGGACATTTTCCAGGAACTGGTCCGGAGGGTTCCTCCAAATG
CAGGCGGTCCAGCATTTTAGAAACCATGGTTTCCCTCGGGCAATCCATTTCTGTGCCTCTTTGGCTTGGC
TCTCTGGCAGACAAGTTTCTGCCACTGCTTCTGTGCTGAGACAGATAATGCTTTACCTCGGAGACAGCAG
CATCTACCTTGTCCTTTACCAGATTGTAAACTTCATTGGTTTTTGGTTCGCAGTCCTGGAAGGATGGCCT
GTTTTCGGACTGGGAACCCCAGCAATGAATCATTAACTCCTTCAGTTTTTCCAAGCCGGGAGTCTCAGGG
CTACCTGGAGGCAGCTCTGTCAGTGGAGGACGACTCTGCCTGTCACACACTGTTTCCCGGATTAGTGAAG
TCTTGTCTACCAACTCAGCTTCTCTGCCAGCCAGCACTGCCCACACGAGGATCCCAAAGCTGTAGACATC
ACTCGCTTTAGAAGCCTTCAGGTTGACTTTAAATAACAGCTCTGGGTCCAAGTACGCTAGGGTGCCC
