>Addgene plasmid #41383 | mRIP3 GFP D161N | addgene partial sequence | sequence record 56271 | CMV-F 5'-CGCAAATGGGCGGTAGGCGTG-3'
AGCAGAGCTGGTTTAGTGAACCGTCAGATCCGCTAGCGCTACCGGACTCAGATCTACTATGTCTTCTGTC
AAGTTATGGCCTACTGGTGCGTCAGCGGTTCCTCTGGTGAGCCGTGAAGAACTGAAGAAGCTGGAGTTTG
TGGGCAAAGGAGGGTTCGGAGTCGTGTTCCGGGCACACCACAGAACATGGAACCATGATGTAGCAGTCAA
GATCGTGAACTCGAAGAAGATATCCTGGGAGGTGAAGGCTATGGTTAATCTTCGTAATGAGAACGTTCTG
CTCCTGCTGGGGGTCACTGAGGACCTCCAGTGGGACTTCGTGTCCGGGCAGGCTCTGGTGACAAGATTCA
TGGAGAATGGCTCCCTCGCAGGGCTGCTGCAACCCGAGTGCCCTCGGCCCTGGCCACTCCTCTGTCGCCT
GCTGCAGGAAGTGGTGCTGGGGATGTGCTACCTACACAGCTTGGACCCTCCGCTCCTGCACCGGGACCTC
AAGCCCTCTAACATTCTGCTGGATCCAGAGCTCCACGCCAAGCTAGCAAATTTTGGCCTGTCCACGTTTC
AGGGAGGGTCCCAGTCAGGGTCAGGATCAGGATCAGGATCCAGGGACTCTGGGGGCACCCTAGCGTACTT
GGACCCAGAGCTGTTATTTAAAGTCAACCTGAAGGCTTCTAAAGCGAGTGATGTCTACAGCTTTGGGATC
CTCGTGTGGGCAGTGCTGGCTGGCAGAGAAGCTGAGTTGGTAGACAAGACTTCACTAATCCGGGAAACAG
TGTGTGACAGGCAGAGTCGTCCTCCACTGACAGAGCTGCCTCCAGGTAGCCCTGAGACTCCCGGCTTGGA
AAAACTGAAGGAGTTAATGATTCATTGCTGGGGTTCCCAGTCCGAAAACAGGCCATCCTTCCAGGACTGC
GAACCAAACCAATGAGT
