[The description below was written by a language model from this plasmid's Addgene catalogue record.]
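Description:
mRIP3 GFP D161N is a mammalian expression plasmid built on the Clontech pEGFP-N1 backbone (about 4.7 kb without insert). It carries the mouse Ripk3 (RIP3) coding sequence placed upstream of, and fused to, the backbone's GFP, so that the protein is produced with a C-terminal fluorescent tag. Transcription is driven by the CMV promoter, a strong constitutive promoter suited to transient transfection of cultured mammalian cells. The plasmid is maintained at high copy number in standard E. coli cloning strains under kanamycin selection. The insert was introduced by restriction cloning, but the record does not state which sites were used or whether they survive, and no feature table is provided, so other backbone elements cannot be confirmed from the record itself.

The defining feature of the insert is the D161N substitution, which the record describes as a kinase domain mutant of RIP3. RIP3 is a serine/threonine kinase that partners with RIP1 to drive programmed necrosis (necroptosis), and the associated study concerns phosphorylation-dependent assembly of the RIP1-RIP3 complex in necrosis and virus-induced inflammation. A construct of this kind is typically used alongside a wild-type RIP3-GFP counterpart to test whether RIP3 kinase function is needed for complex formation, downstream signalling or cell death. The GFP fusion allows transfected cells to be identified, the subcellular distribution of the protein to be followed by microscopy, and the protein to be detected or pulled down through the tag.
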