Addgene plasmid #41383: mRIP3 GFP D161N
Depositing lab: Francis Chan. Depositing organization: University of Massachusetts, Worcester. Publication: Phosphorylation-driven assembly of the RIP1-RIP3 complex regulates programmed necrosis and virus-induced inflammation. Cho YS, Challa S, Moquin D, Genga R, Ray TD, Guildford M, Chan FK. Cell. 2009 Jun 12;137(6):1112-23. 10.1016/j.cell.2009.05.037 PubMed 19524513.
Backbone
  Vector backbone: pEGFP-N1
  Backbone manufacturer: Clontech
  Backbone size w/o insert (bp): 4700
  Vector type: Mammalian Expression
Growth in bacteria
  Bacterial resistance: Kanamycin, 50 μg/mL
  Growth temperature: 37°C
  Growth strain: DH5alpha
  Copy number: High Copy
Gene/Insert
  Gene/Insert name: RIP3
  Species: M. musculus (mouse)
  Mutation: Kinase Domain Mutant (D161N)
  Entrez Gene: Ripk3 (a.k.a. 2610528K09Rik, Rip3)
  Promoter: CMV
  Tag / fusion protein: GFP (C terminal on backbone)
  Cloning method: Restriction Enzyme; 5′ cloning site n/a (unknown if destroyed); 3′ cloning site n/a (unknown if destroyed)
  Sequencing primers: 5′ CMV-F; 3′ EGFP-N
Terms and licenses: Academic/Nonprofit Terms; Industry Terms: Not Available to Industry
How to cite: mRIP3 GFP D161N was a gift from Francis Chan (Addgene plasmid # 41383 ; http://n2t.net/addgene:41383 ; RRID:Addgene_41383)
